Addgene plasmid #145800: pEAK-bKal7
Purpose: expresses Kalirin-7 with the b-front in mammalian cells
Depositing lab: Betty Eipper & Richard Mains. Publication: Alternate promoter usage generates two subpopulations of the neuronal RhoGEF Kalirin-7. Miller MB, Yan Y, Wu Y, Hao B, Mains RE, Eipper BA. J Neurochem. 2017 Mar;140(6):889-902. doi: 10.1111/jnc.13749. Epub 2016 Sep 6. PubMed 27465683.
Backbone
  Vector backbone: pEAK
  Backbone manufacturer: Edge Biosystems
  Backbone size w/o insert (bp): 6000
  Total vector size (bp): 11000
  Vector type: Mammalian Expression
Growth in bacteria
  Bacterial resistance: Ampicillin, 100 μg/mL
  Growth temperature: 37°C
  Growth strain: DH5alpha
  Copy number: High Copy
Gene/Insert
  Gene/Insert name: bKalirin-7 (alt names: bKal7; Ka7b)
  Species: R. norvegicus (rat)
  Insert size (bp): 5000
  GenBank ID: U88156.1
  Entrez Gene: Kalrn (a.k.a. Duo, Hapip, Kalirin)
  Promoter: EIF2a
  Cloning method: Restriction Enzyme; 5′ cloning site Nco1 (destroyed during cloning); 3′ cloning site Not1 (not destroyed)
  Sequencing primers: 5′ CAAGCCTCAGACAGTGGTTCAAAG; 3′ CTGGGCTGGCTTACCTGCGGCCGC
Terms and licenses: Academic/Nonprofit Terms; Industry Terms: Not Available to Industry
How to cite: pEAK-bKal7 was a gift from Betty Eipper & Richard Mains (Addgene plasmid # 145800 ; http://n2t.net/addgene:145800 ; RRID:Addgene_145800)
