[The description below was written by a language model from this plasmid's Addgene catalogue record and pLannotate feature annotations shown in this document.]
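Description:
pEAK-bKal7 is a mammalian expression plasmid of about 11 kb, built on the commercial pEAK backbone, that carries a roughly 5 kb rat Kalrn cDNA encoding Kalirin-7 with the "b" N-terminal start (bKal7). This is one of the alternative amino termini produced by alternate promoter usage in the Kalirin gene. Kalirin is a neuronal Rho-family guanine nucleotide exchange factor that acts on the actin cytoskeleton to influence neuronal shape, growth and plasticity.

The catalogue entry names the promoter as "EIF2a". The sequence annotation instead identifies a human EF-1α promoter spanning the plasmid origin, followed by a truncated EF-1α intron A, so expression appears to be driven by that strong constitutive promoter. The Kalrn open reading frame is followed by a partial human growth hormone polyadenylation signal and an SV40 poly(A) signal. No epitope tag or fluorescent reporter is annotated.

On the opposite strand, a puromycin N-acetyltransferase gene under an HSV TK promoter fragment allows selection of transfected mammalian cells. The backbone also carries EBNA1 coding fragments behind a second TK promoter fragment, a truncated Epstein-Barr virus mini-oriP, and an SV40 origin. These elements support episomal replication and retention in suitable primate cell lines. In E. coli the plasmid is maintained through a high-copy ColE1/pUC-type origin and selected with ampicillin via β-lactamase. A few short annotated hits, such as UL24 and yfiS, are probably incidental homology matches rather than functional parts.

The construct is intended for expressing bKal7 in cultured mammalian cells, for example to compare it with Kalirin-7 isoforms that carry other N-terminal starts.
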