Features (pLannotate 1.2.2; 20 found; start..end, strand, type, name):
    897..1100    +  intron         EF-1α intron A: truncated intron upstream of the start codon of human EF-1α
   1195..6033    +  CDS            Kalrn (fragment) (sequence partly withheld): KALRN_RAT - Also known as Duo, Hapip. Experimental evidence at protein level: Swiss-Prot protein existence level 1. Promotes the exchange of GDP by GTP. Activates specific Rho GTPase family members, thereby inducing various signaling mechanisms that regulate neuronal shape, growth, and plasticity, through their effects on the actin cytoskeleton. Induces lamellipodia independent of its GEF activity. Isoforms 1 and 7 are necessary for neuronal development and axonal outgrowth. Isoform 6 is required for dendritic spine formation. From Rattus norvegicus (Rat).
   6282..6447    +  polyA_signal   hGH poly(A) signal (fragment): human growth hormone polyadenylation signal
   6455..6589    +  polyA_signal   SV40 poly(A) signal: SV40 polyadenylation signal
   6594..7193    -  CDS            PuroR: puromycin N-acetyltransferase; pac from Streptomyces alboniger; confers resistance to puromycin
   7200..7329    -  promoter       HSV TK promoter (fragment): herpes simplex virus thymidine kinase promoter
   7319..7432    +  CDS            UL24 (fragment): UL24_PSHV1 - Protein inferred from homology: Swiss-Prot protein existence level 3. May play a role in the dispersal of host nucleolin from the nucleolus throughout the nucleus leading to a decrease in ribosome biogenesis. From Psittacid herpesvirus 1 (isolate Amazon parrot/-/97-0001/1997) (PsHV-1) (Pacheco's disease virus).
   7455..8029    -  CDS            EBNA1 (fragment): Epstein-Barr nuclear antigen 1, also known as EBNA-1 crucial for latent viral infection, and for episomal amplification of vectors containing the oriP origin (Okita et al., 2013)
   8037..8392    -  CDS            EBNA1 (fragment): Epstein-Barr nuclear antigen 1, also known as EBNA-1 crucial for latent viral infection, and for episomal amplification of vectors containing the oriP origin (Okita et al., 2013)
   8388..8543    -  CDS            EBNA1 (fragment): EBNA1_EBVB9 - Experimental evidence at protein level: Swiss-Prot protein existence level 1. Plays an essential role in replication and partitioning of viral genomic DNA during latent viral infection. During this phase, the circular double-stranded viral DNA undergoes replication once per cell cycle and is efficiently partitioned to the daughter cells. EBNA1 activates the initiation of viral DNA replication through binding to specific sites in the viral latent origin of replication, oriP. Additionally, it governs the segregation of viral episomes by mediating their attachment to host cell metap
   8567..8675    -  promoter       HSV TK promoter (fragment): herpes simplex virus thymidine kinase promoter
   8697..8830    -  rep_origin     mini-oriP (fragment): internally truncated variant of the Epstein-Barr virus oriP replication origin (Tanaka et al., 1999)
   8828..9169    -  rep_origin     mini-oriP (fragment): internally truncated variant of the Epstein-Barr virus oriP replication origin (Tanaka et al., 1999)
   9211..9346    +  rep_origin     SV40 ori: SV40 origin of replication
   9372..9940    +  rep_origin     ori: high-copy-number ColE1/pMB1/pBR322/pUC origin of replication
   9978..10024   +  promoter       AmpR promoter (fragment): bla
  10029..10889   +  CDS            AmpR: β-lactamase; bla; confers resistance to ampicillin, carbenicillin, and related antibiotics
  10918..10977   +  CDS            yfiS: YFIS_ECOLI - Experimental evidence at protein level: Swiss-Prot protein existence level 1. From Escherichia coli (strain K12).
  11024..11049   -  terminator     rrnB T2 terminator (fragment): transcription terminator T2 from the E. coli rrnB gene
  11067..754     +  promoter       EF-1α promoter (fragment) (across the origin): strong constitutive promoter for human elongation factor EF-1α
>Addgene plasmid #145800 | pEAK-bKal7 | addgene full sequence | sequence record 299339 | Addgene NGS Result
GGGCAGAGCGCACATCGCCCACAGTCCCCGAGAAGTTGGGGGGAGGGGTCGGCAATTGAACCGGTGCCTA
GAGAAGGTGGCGCGGGGTAAACTGGGAAAGTGATGTCGTGTACTGGCTCCGCCTTTTTCCCGAGGGTGGG
GGAGAACCGTATATAAGTGCAGTAGTCGCCGTGAACGTTCTTTTTCGCAACGGGTTTGCCGCCAGAACAC
AGGTAAGTGCCGTGTGTGGTTCCCGCGGGCCTGGCCTCTTTACGGGTTATGGCCCTTGCGTGCCTTGAAT
TACTTCCACCTGGCTGCAGTACGTGATTCTTGATCCCGAGCTTCGGGTTGGAAGTGGGTGGGAGAGTTCG
AGGCCTTGCGCTTAAGGAGCCCCTTCGCCTCGTGCTTGAGTTGAGGCCTGGCCTGGGCGCTGGGGCCGCC
GCGTGCGAATCTGGTGGCACCTTCGCGCCTGTCTCGCTGCTTTCGATAAGTCTCTAGCCATTTAAAATTT
TTGATGACCTGCTGCGACGCTTTTTTTCTGGCAAGATAGTCTTGTAAATGCGGGCCAAGACGATCTGCAC
ACTGGTATTTCGGTTTTTGGGGCCGCGGGCGGCGACGGGGCCCGTGCGTCCCAGCGCACATGCATGTTCG
GCGAGGCGGGGCCTGCGAGCGCGGCCACCGAGAATCGGACGGGGGTAGTCTCAAGCTGGCCGGCCTGCTC
TGGTGCCTGGCCTCGCGCCGCCGTGTATCGCCCCGCCCTGGGCGGCAAGGCTGGGAGCTCAAAATGGAGG
ACGCGGCGCTCGGGAGAGCGGGCGGGTGAGTCACCCACACAAAGGAAAAGGGCCTTTCCGTCCTCAGCCG
TCGCTTCATGTGACTCCACGGAGTACCGGGCGCCGTCCAGGCACCTCGATTAGTTCTCGAGCTTTTGGAG
TACGTCGTCTTTAGGTTGGGGGGAGGGGTTTTATGCGATGGAGTTTCCCCACACTGAGTGGGTGGAGACT
GAAGTTAGGCCAGCTTGGCACTTGATGTAATTCTCCTTGGAATTTGCCCTTTTTGAGTTTGGATCTTGGT
TCATTCTCAAGCCTCAGACAGTGGTTCAAAGTTTTTTTCTTCCATTTCAGGTGTCGTGAAAAGCTTGCCA
CCATGGGAAACCCCCCGGAGGGGGCATCGGAGGAAGGGGGAGCCGCCGACTCGGACGTGGACGCCTTTTT
CCGGACAGGATCTTTTCGGAATGATGGTTTGAAAGCTTCTGATGTCCTTCCTATCCTAAAGGAGAAAGTG
GCCTTTGTGTCTGGGGGTCGCGATAAGCGAGGTGGACCCATCCTGACCTTCCCTGCCCGAAGCAATCATG
ACAGAATAAGACAGGAAGACCTACGGAAACTCGTGACGTATTTGGCCAGCGTGCCAAGCGAGGACGTTTG
CAAACGTGGCTTCACCGTCATCATCGACATGCGGGGCTCCAAGTGGGACCTCATCAAGCCCCTCCTCAAG
ACGCTGCAGGAAGCCTTTCCCGCCGAGATCCATGTGGCCCTCATCATCAAGCCTGACAACTTCTGGCAGA
AGCAGAAGACCAACTTTGGCAGCTCCAAATTCATCTTTGAGACGAGCATGGTGTCTGTGGAGGGCCTCAC
GAAGCTGGTGGACCCCTCCCAGCTGACAGAAGAGTTTGACGGTTCCCTGGATTACAACCACGAGGAGTGG
ATTGAGTTGCGCCTCTCCCTGGAGGAGTTCTTCAACAGTGCGGTCCACCTGCTCTCACGCCTCGAGGACC
TGCAGGAGATGCTGGCCCGGAAGGAGTTCCCTGTGGATGTGGAGGGCTCTCGGAGGCTTATCGACGAGCA
CACACAACTTAAGAAAAAGGTGCTGAAGGCCCCCGTGGAAGAGCTGGACCGGGAGGGGCAGCGGCTACTG
CAGTGTATCCGCTGCAGTGATGGCTTCTCAGGGCGCAACTGCATCCCAGGAAGTGCCGACTTCCAGAGCC
TTGTACCCAAGATCACCAGCCTCCTGGACAAGCTGCATTCCACCCGACAACACCTGCACCAGATGTGGCA
CGTCCGAAAGCTCAAGCTGGATCAGTGCTTCCAGCTGCGGCTCTTCGAGCAGGATGCCGAGAAGATGTTC
GACTGGATAAGCCACAACAAGGAGTTATTTCTTCAGAGCCACACAGAGATCGGAGTCAGCTACCAGCATG
CACTAGACCTCCAGACACAGCACAATCACTTTGCCATGAACTCCATGAATGCCTATGTCAACATCAACCG
CATCATGTCTGTCGCATCCCGCCTCTCAGAGGCTGGCCATTATGCCTCCCAGCAAATCAAGCAGATCTCC
ACGCAGCTAGACCAGGAGTGGAAGAGCTTTGCTGCTGCCCTGGATGAACGCAGTACAATCCTGGCCATGT
CTGCTGTGTTCCACCAGAAGGCAGAGCAGTTCCTGTCAGGAGTGGATGCCTGGTGTAAGATGTGCAGTGA
AGGCGGCCTTCCTTCTGAGATGCAGGACCTGGAGCTGGCAATCCACCATCACCAGTCCTTGTATGAGCAG
GTGACCCAGGCCTACACAGAGGTCAGCCAGGATGGGAAAGCACTCCTGGATGTCCTGCAGCGTCCCCTGA
GCCCTGGGAACTCCGAGTCCCTCACAGCCACAGCCAACTACTCCAAGGCGGTACACCAGGTGCTGGATGT
GGTACATGAGGTGCTGCACCACCAGCGGCGGCTCGAGAGCATCTGGCAGCACCGTAAAGTGCGGCTTCAC
CAGCGGCTGCAGCTGTGCGTCTTCCAGCAGGATGTGCAGCAGGTGCTGGACTGGATTGAAAACCACGGTG
AGGCCTTTCTCAGCAAACACACTGGGGTCGGCAAGTCCCTGCATCGGGCACGGGCATTGCAGAAGAGGCA
TGATGACTTTGAAGAGGTGGCTCAGAATACATACACCAATGCGGACAAGCTCCTAGAGGCAGCAGAGCAG
CTGGCTCAGACTGGGGAATGTGACCCGGAAGAGATCTACAAGGCTGCCCGACACCTGGAGGTGCGCATCC
AAGACTTCGTGCGCAGAGTGGAGCAGCGGAAGCTTCTTCTGGACATGTCCGTCTCTTTCCACACGCACAC
CAAAGAGCTGTGGACATGGATGGAAGACCTTCAGAAGGAGGTGCTGGAGGATGTCTGTGCAGACTCTGTG
GATGCGGTCCAGGAACTGATCAAGCAGTTCCAGCAGCAGCAGACCGCTACCCTGGACGCCACTCTCAACG
TCATCAAGGAAGGCGAAGACCTTATCCAGCAGCTCAGGTCAGCGCCTCCCTCCCTGGGGGAGCCCACCGA
GGCCAGGGACTCAGCTGTATCCAACAACAAGACGCCCCACAGTAGTTCCATCAGCCATATCGAGTCTGTC
CTCCAGCAGCTGGACGATGCTCAGGTACAGATGGAGGAGCTGTTTCACGAGCGGAAGATCAAGCTGGACA
TCTTCCTGCAGCTGCGCATCTTCGAACAGTACACCATTGAGGTCACCGCAGAGCTGGATGCCTGGAATGA
GGACTTGCTCCGGCAGATGAATGACTTCAACACAGAGGACCTGACCCTGGCAGAGCAGCGGCTACAGCGC
CACACAGAACGGAAGCTTGCCATGAACAACATGACATTCGAGGTCATCCAGCAGGGCCAGGACCTGCACC
AATATATCATGGAAGTCCAAGCCTCAGGAATCGAGTTAATCTGTGAGAAGGACGTTGACCTGGCAGCTCA
GGTGCAAGAGCTACTGGAATTTCTCCATGAGAAGCAGCACGAACTGGAGCTCAATGCGGAGCAGACGCAC
AAGCGGCTAGAGCAGTGTCTCCAGCTGCGGCACCTCCAGGCTGAGGTCAAACAGGTTCTGGGATGGATCC
GCAATGGAGAGTCCATGCTCAACGCCAGCCTGGTCAATGCCAGCTCTTTGTCTGAGGCAGAGCAGCTACA
GCGGGAGCACGAACAGTTCCAGCTAGCCATCGAGAAGACGCACCAGAGCGCCCTGCAGGTACAGCAGAAG
GCAGAGGCACTGCTCCAGGCCGGCCACTATGACGCCGATGCTATCCGGGAATGTGCGGAGAAGGTGGCCC
TCCACTGGCAACAGCTCATGCTAAAGATGGAGGACCGGCTGAAACTCGTCAATGCCTCTGTGGCCTTTTA
CAAGACCTCTGAGCAGGTGTGCAGCGTTCTGGAGAGCTTAGAGCAGGAGTACCGGAGAGACGAAGACTGG
TGCGGCGGGAGAGACAAGCTGGGGCCGGCGGCAGAGATGGACCACGTCATTCCACTCCTCAGCAAGCATC
TGGAGCAGAAGGAGGCCTTCCTGAAGGCCTGCACTCTGGCACGGCGGAATGCCGAGGTGTTCCTCAAGTA
CATCCACAGGAACAATGTGAGCATGCCCAGTGTTGCCAGCCACACCAGGGGACCCGAACAGCAAGTAAAA
GCCATCTTGAGTGAGCTCTTGCAGAGAGAGAATCGCGTCCTGCACTTCTGGACCTTGAAGAAGCGGCGGT
TAGACCAGTGTCAGCAATATGTGGTGTTTGAACGCAGTGCTAAACAGGCACTAGACTGGATCCAAGAAAC
AGGAGAATATTACCTCTCAACCCATACCTCCACTGGAGAGACCACAGAGGAGACTCAGGAGCTGCTGAAA
GAGTATGGAGAATTCAGGGTGCCTGCCAAGCAAACAAAAGAGAAGGTGAAGCTTCTGATCCAGCTAGCAG
ACAGCTTTGTGGAAAAGGGCCACATCCATGCCACAGAGATACGGAAATGGGTGACCACGGTGGACAAGCA
CTACCGGGATTTCTCCCTGAGGATGGGGAAGTACCGGTACACCCTGGAGAAAGCCCTGGGAGTCAACACG
GAGGATAACAAGGACCTAGAGCTGGACATTATCCCAGCAAGCCTTTCAGACCGGGAGGTCAAGCTCCGGG
ATGCTAACCACGAGGTCAATGAAGAGAAACGGAAGTCAGCT
[540 nt withheld, positions 4942-5481]
AGCATGCTTGAAGGGTTCGATGAGAACTTGGATGTACAGGGGGAGTTGATTCTCCAGGATGCCTTTCAAG
TGTGGGACCCAAAGTCGCTGATCCGGAAGGGGCGGGAACGGCATCTGTTCCTCTTTGAGATCTCCTTGGT
GTTTAGCAAAGAGATCAAAGACTCTTCAGGACACACGAAATATGTTTACAAGAACAAGCTACTGACCTCA
GAGCTGGGTGTGACCGAGCACGTAGAAGGTGACCCCTGCAAATTCGCCTTGTGGTCTGGGCGCACCCCAT
CCTCAGACAATAAAACAGTGCTCAAAGCTTCCAACATCGAAACCAAGCAGGAATGGATCAAGAACATTCG
GGAAGTGATTCAGGAAAGGATCATTCATCTTAAAGGAGCTTTAAAGGAGCCAATCCAGCTCCCCAAAACA
CCAGCCAAACTGAGGAACAATAGTAAGAGGGATGGGGTAGAGGATGGTGACAGCCAGGGGGACGGGAGCA
GCCAGCCCGATACCATATCCATTGCCTCCAGGACCTCTCAGAACACAGTGGAGAGTGACAAGGATGGCAA
CCTTGTTCCTCGGTGGCACCTGGGACCTGGAGATCCTTTCTCCACTTACGTTTAGCGCGCAGCCTGGGAC
TTGTCCCTGCAGCTCACCGGGTTAGCCGTCTAGAGCGGCCGCAGGTAAGCCAGCCCAGGCCTCGCCCTCC
AGCTCAAGGCGGGACAGGTGCCCTAGAGTAGCCTGCATCCAGGGACAGGCCCCAGCCGGGTGCTGACACG
TCCACCTCCATCTCTTCCTCAGGTCTGCCCGGGTGGCATCCCTGTGACCCCTCCCCAGTGCCTCTCCTGG
TCGTGGAAGGTGCTACTCCAGTGCCCACCAGCCTTGTCCTAATAAAATTAAGTTGCATCATTTTGTTTGA
CTAGGTGTCCTTGTATAATATTATGGGGTGGAGGCGGGTGGTATGGAGCAAGGGGCCCAAGTTAACTTGT
TTATTGCAGCTTATAATGGTTACAAATAAAGCAATAGCATCACAAATTTCACAAATAAAGCATTTTTTTC
ACTGCATTCTAGTTGTGGTTTGTCCAAACTCATCAATGTATCTTATCATGTCTGGATCCGCTTCAGGCAC
CGGGCTTGCGGGTCATGCACCAGGTGCGCGGTCCTTCGGGCACCTCGACGTCGGCGGTGACGGTGAAGCC
GAGCCGCTCGTAGAAGGGGAGGTTGCGGGGCGCGGAGGTCTCCAGGAAGGCGGGCACCCCGGCGCGCTCG
GCCGCCTCCACTCCGGGGAGCACGACGGCGCTGCCCAGACCCTTGCCCTGGTGGTCGGGCGAGACGCCGA
CGGTGGCCAGGAACCACGCGGGCTCCTTGGGCCGGTGCGGCGCCAGGAGGCCTTCCATCTGTTGCTGCGC
GGCCAGCCTGGAACCGCTCAACTCGGCCATGCGCGGGCCGATCTCGGCGAACACCGCCCCCGCTTCGACG
CTCTCCGGCGTGGTCCAGACCGCCACCGCGGCGCCGTCGTCCGCGACCCACACCTTGCCGATGTCGAGCC
CGACGCGCGTGAGGAAGAGTTCTTGCAGCTCGGTGACCCGCTCGATGTGGCGGTCCGGGTCGACGGTGTG
GCGCGTGGCGGGGTAGTCGGCGAACGCGGCGGCGAGGGTGCGTACGGCCCGGGGGACGTCGTCGCGGGTG
GCGAGGCGCACCGTGGGCTTGTACTCGGTCATGGTGGCCTGCAGAGTCGCTCTGTGTTCGAGGCCACACG
CGTCACCTTAATATGCGAAGTGGACCTGGGACCGCGCCGCCCCGACTGCATCTGCGTGTTTTCGCCAATG
ACAAGACGCTGGGCGGGGTTTGTGTCATCATAGAACTAAAGACATGCAAATATATTTCTTCCGGGGACAC
CGCCAGCAAACGCGAGCAACGGGCCACGGGGATGAAGCAGCTGCGCCACTCCCTGAAGATCCATCGTCTC
CTAACAAGTTACATCACTCCTGCCCTTCCTCACCCTCATCTCCATCACCTCCTTCATCTCCGTCATCTCC
GTCATCACCCTCCGCGGCAGCCCCTTCCACCATAGGTGGAAACCAGGGAGGCAAATCTACTCCATCGTCA
AAGCTGCACACAGTCACCCTGATATTGCAGGTAGGAGCGGGCTTTGTCATAACAAGGTCCTTAATCGCAT
CCTTCAAAACCTCAGCAAATATATGAGTTTGTAAAAAGACCATGAAATAACAGACAATGGACTCCCTTAG
CGGGCCAGGTTGTGGGCCGGGTCCAGGGGCCATTCCAAAGGGGAGACGACTCAATGGTGTAAGACGACAT
TGTGGAATAGCAAGGGCAGTTCCTCGCCTTAGGTTGTAAAGGGAGGTCTTACTACCTCCATATACGAACA
CACCGGCGACCCAAGTTCCTTCGTCGGTAGTCCTTTCTACGTGACTCCTAGCCAGGAGAGCTCTTAAACC
TTCTGCAATGTTCTCAAATTTCGGGTTGGAACCTCCTTGACCACGATGCTTTCCAAACCACCCTCCTTTT
TTGCGCCTGCCTCCATCACCCTGACCCCCGCTGCGCGGGGGCACGTCAGGCTCACCATCTGGGCCGCCTT
CTTGGTGGTATTCAAAATAATCGGCTTCCCCTACAGGGTGGAAAAATGGCCTTCTACCTGGAGGGGGCCT
GCGCGGTGGAGACCCGGATGATGATGACTGACTACTGGGACTCCTGGGCCTCTTTTCTCCACGTCCACGA
CCTCTCCCCCTGGCTCTTTCACGACTTCCCCCCCTGGCTCTTTCACGTCCTCTACCCCGGCGGCCTCCAC
TACCTCCTCGACCCCGGCCTCCACTACCTCCTCGACCCCGGCCTCCACTGCCTCCTCGACCCCGGCCTCC
ACCTCCTGCTCCTGCCCCTCCCGCTCCTGCTCCTGCTCCTGTTCCACCGTGGGTCCCTTTGCAGCCAATG
CAACTTGGACGTTTTTGGGGTCTCCGGACACCATCTCTATGTCTTGGCCCTGATCCTGAGCCGCCCGGGG
CTCCTGGTCTTCCGCCTCCTCGTCCTCGTCCTCTTCCCCGTCCTCGTCCATGTGCCATGATGGCGGCCTG
CAGCTGTGTTCGAGGCCGCGCGTGTCACCTTAATATGCGAAGTGGACCTGGGACCGCGCCGCCCCGACTG
CATCTGCGTGTTCGAGTTCGCCAATGACAAGACGCTGGGCGGGGAGATCCCCCTTATTAACCCTAAACGG
GTAGCATATGCTTCCCGGGTAGTAGTATATACTATCCAGACTAACCCTAATTCAATAGCATATGTTACCC
AACGGGAAGCATATGCTATCGAATTAGGGTTAGTAAAAGGGTCCTAAGGAACAGCGATCTGGATAGCATA
TGCTATCCTAATCTATATCTGGGTAGCATATGCTATCCTAATCTATATCTGGGTAGCATAGGCTATCCTA
ATCTATATCTGGGTAGCATATGCTATCCTAATCTATATCTGGGTAGTATATGCTATCCTAATTTATATCT
GGGTAGCATAGGCTATCCTAATCTATATCTGGGTAGCATATGCTATCCTAATCTATATCTGGGTAGTATA
TGCTATCCTAATCTGTATCCGGGTAGCATATGCTATCCTCATGCATATACAGTCAGCATATGATACCCAG
TAGTAGAGTGGGAGTGCTATCCTTTGCATATGCCGCCACCTCCCAAGGAGATCTGTCGACATCGATGGGC
GCGGGTGTACACTCCGCCCATCCCGCCCCTAACTCCGCCCAGTTCCGCCCATTCTCCGCCTCATGGCTGA
CTAATTTTTTTTATTTATGCAGAGGCCGAGGCCGCCTCGGCCTCTGAGCTATTCCAGAAGTAGTGAGGAG
GCTTTTTTGGAGGCCTAGGCTTTTGCAAAAAGCTAATTCGGCGTAATCTGCTGCTTGCAAACAAAAAAAC
CACCGCTACCAGCGGTGGTTTGTTTGCCGGATCAAGAGCTACCAACTCTTTTTCCGAAGGTAACTGGCTT
CAGCAGAGCGCAGATACCAAATACTGTCCTTCTAGTGTAGCCGTAGTTAGGCCACCACTTCAAGAACTCT
GTAGCACCGCCTACATACCTCGCTCTGCTGAAGCCAGTTACCAGTGGCTGCTGCCAGTGGCGATAAGTCG
TGTCTTACCGGGTTGGACTCAAGAGATAGTTACCGGATAAGGCGCAGCGGTCGGGCTGAACGGGGGGTTC
GTGCACACAGCCCAGCTTGGAGCGAACGACCTACACCGAACTGAGATACCTACAGCGTGAGCTATGAGAA
AGCGCCACGCTTCCCGAAGGGAGAAAGGCGGACAGGTATCCGGTAAGCGGCAGGGTCGGAACAGGAGAGC
GCACGAGGGAGCTTCCAGGGGGAAACGCCTGGTATCTTTATAGTCCTGTCGGGTTTCGCCACCTCTGACT
TGAGCGTCGATTTTTGTGATGCTCGTCAGGGGGGCGGAGCCTATGGAAAAACGCCAGCAACGCAAGCTAG
AGTTTAAACTTGACAGATGAGACAATAACCCTGATAAATGCTTCAATAATATTGAAAAAGGAAAAGTATG
AGTATTCAACATTTCCGTGTCGCCCTTATTCCCTTTTTTGCGGCATTTTGCCTTCCTGTTTTTGCTCACC
CAGAAACGCTGGTGAAAGTAAAAGATGCAGAAGATCACTTGGGTGCGCGAGTGGGTTACATCGAACTGGA
TCTCAACAGCGGTAAGATCCTTGAGAGTTTTCGCCCCGAAGAACGTTTCCCAATGATGAGCACTTTTAAA
GTTCTGCTATGTGGCGCGGTATTATCCCGTATTGATGCCGGGCAAGAGCAACTCGGTCGCCGCATACACT
ATTCTCAGAATGACTTGGTTGAATACTCACCAGTCACAGAAAAGCATCTTACGGATGGCATGACAGTAAG
AGAATTATGCAGTGCTGCCATAACCATGAGTGATAACACTGCGGCCAACTTACTTCTGACAACTATCGGA
GGACCGAAGGAGCTAACCGCTTTTTTGCACAACATGGGGGATCATGTAACTCGCCTTGATCGTTGGGAAC
CGGAGCTGAATGAAGCCATACCAAACGACGAGCGTGACACCACGATGCCTGTAGCAATGGCAACAACGTT
GCGAAAACTATTAACTGGCGAACTACTTACTCTAGCTTCCCGGCAACAACTAATAGACTGGATGGAGGCG
GATAAAGTTGCAGGACCACTTCTGCGCTCGGCACTTCCGGCTGGCTGGTTTATTGCTGATAAATCAGGAG
CCGGTGAGCGTGGGTCACGCGGTATCATTGCAGCACTGGGGCCGGATGGTAAGCCCTCCCGTATCGTAGT
TATCTACACTACGGGGAGTCAGGCAACTATGGATGAACGAAATAGACAGATCGCTGAGATAGGTGCCTCA
CTGATTAAGCATTGGTAAGGATAAATTTCTGGTAAGGAGGACACGTATGGAAGTGGGCAAGTTGGGGAAG
CCGTATCCGTTGCTGAATCTGGCATATGTGGGAGTATAAGACGCGCAGCGTCGCATCAGGCATTTTTTTC
TGCGCCAATGCAAAAAGGCCATCCGTCAGGATGGCCTTTCGGCATAACTAGTGAGGCTCCGGTGCCCGTC
AGT
